Addgene plasmid #222638: pLV-miRFP680-NES-p2A-dTomato-2xrGBD
Purpose: Rho reporter
Depositing lab: Arnold Hayer. Depositing organization: McGill University. Publication: Excitable Rho dynamics control cell shape and motility by sequentially activating ERM proteins and actomyosin contractility. Marshall-Burghardt S, Migueles-Ramirez RA, Lin Q, El Baba N, Saada R, Umar M, Mavalwala K, Hayer A. Sci Adv. 2024 Sep 6;10(36):eadn6858. doi: 10.1126/sciadv.adn6858. Epub 2024 Sep 6. PubMed 39241071.
Backbone
  Vector backbone: pLV-EF1a-IRES-Neo
  Backbone size w/o insert (bp): 9211
  Vector type: Lentiviral
  Selectable markers: Neomycin (select with G418)
Growth in bacteria
  Bacterial resistance: Ampicillin, 100 μg/mL
  Growth temperature: 30°C
  Growth strain: NEB Stable
  Copy number: High Copy
Gene/Insert
  Gene/Insert name: miRFP680-NES-p2A-dTomato-2xrGBD
  Species: Synthetic
  Insert size (bp): 2289
  Promoter: EF1a
  Cloning method: Gibson Cloning
  Sequencing primers: 5′ EF-1a Forward; 3′ IRES-R
Terms and licenses: Academic/Nonprofit Terms; Industry Terms: Not Available to Industry
How to cite: pLV-miRFP680-NES-p2A-dTomato-2xrGBD was a gift from Arnold Hayer (Addgene plasmid # 222638 ; http://n2t.net/addgene:222638 ; RRID:Addgene_222638)
