[The description below was written by a language model from this plasmid's Addgene catalogue record and pLannotate feature annotations shown in this document.]
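Description:
pLV-miRFP680-NES-p2A-dTomato-2xrGBD is an HIV-1-based lentiviral transfer plasmid built on the pLV-EF1a-IRES-Neo backbone and catalogued as a Rho reporter. It is propagated in E. coli through a high-copy ColE1/pUC-type origin with ampicillin selection (AmpR). The viral portion carries the elements needed for packaging and transduction: LTR sequences flanking the cassette, the Ψ packaging signal with a gag fragment, the Rev response element for Rev-dependent nuclear export of the genomic RNA, the cPPT/CTS, and a WPRE downstream of the payload to enhance transcript expression. Both LTRs are annotated simply as truncated HIV-1 LTRs with adjacent nef-derived sequence, so the record does not clearly state whether the vector is self-inactivating.

Expression is driven by the human EF-1α core promoter with its intron A. The synthetic insert encodes the near-infrared, biliverdin-dependent fluorescent protein miRFP680 fused, according to the construct name, to a nuclear export signal (not separately annotated), followed by a P2A peptide and then dTomato fused to rhotekin-derived sequence. The name indicates two copies of the rhotekin GTPase-binding domain (2xrGBD); the feature table annotates only one Rtkn fragment, although there is unannotated space after it. Ribosomal skipping at P2A yields two separate proteins from one transcript. The dTomato-rGBD sensor is of the type that relocalizes to sites of active, GTP-bound Rho, and the cytoplasmic miRFP680 plausibly serves as a co-expressed reference signal, though the record does not state this. An EMCV IRES then drives the neo gene on the same transcript, allowing G418 selection of stably transduced mammalian cells. The associated work concerns Rho activity dynamics in cell shape and motility.
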