Features (pLannotate 1.2.2; 26 found; start..end, strand, type, name):
    376..633     +  LTR            5' LTR (truncated): truncated 5' long terminal repeat (LTR) from HIV-1
    680..805     +  misc_feature   HIV-1 Ψ: packaging signal of human immunodeficiency virus type 1
    789..1127    +  CDS            HIV-1 gag (fragment): gag protein from human immunodeficiency virus 1; gag
   1302..1535    +  misc_feature   RRE: The Rev response element (RRE) of HIV-1 allows for Rev-dependent mRNA export from the nucleus to the cytoplasm.
   1912..2012    +  CDS            Rev (fragment): human immunodeficiency virus 1 (HIV-1) Rev protein; rev; enhances nuclear export of unspliced and incompletely spliced viral mRNAs
   2027..2142    +  misc_feature   cPPT/CTS: central polypurine tract and central termination sequence of HIV-1 (lacking the first T)
   2220..2431    +  promoter       EF-1α core promoter: core promoter for human elongation factor EF-1α
   2432..3370    +  intron         EF-1α intron A: intron upstream of the start codon of human EF-1α
   3386..4333    +  CDS            miRFP680: miRFP680 is a basic (constitutively fluorescent) near ir fluorescent protein published in 2020, derived from Rhodopseudomonas palustris CGA009. It has low acid sensitivity. It requires the cofactor biliverdin for fluorescence.
   4379..4435    +  CDS            P2A: 2A peptide from porcine teschovirus-1 polyprotein Eukaryotic ribosomes fail to insert a peptide bond between the Gly and Pro residues, yielding separate polypeptides.
   4445..5141    +  CDS            dTomato (fragment): dimeric variant of DsRed fluorescent protein (Shaner et al., 2004) mammalian codon-optimized
   5156..5410    +  CDS            Rtkn (fragment): RTKN_RAT - Experimental evidence at protein level: Swiss-Prot protein existence level 1. Mediates Rho signaling to activate NF-kappa-B and may confer increased resistance to apoptosis to cells in gastric tumorigenesis. May play a novel role in the organization of septin structures (By similarity). From Rattus norvegicus (Rat).
   5763..6324    +  misc_feature   IRES: internal ribosome entry site (IRES) of the encephalomyocarditis virus (EMCV)
   6327..7118    +  CDS            neo: KKA2_KLEPN - Also known as kan, nptII. Experimental evidence at protein level: Swiss-Prot protein existence level 1. Resistance to kanamycin, neomycin, paromomycin, ribostamycin, butirosin and gentamicin B. From Klebsiella pneumoniae.
   7145..7733    +  misc_feature   WPRE: woodchuck hepatitis virus posttranscriptional regulatory element
   7750..8268    +  CDS            nef (fragment): NEF_HV1BR - Experimental evidence at protein level: Swiss-Prot protein existence level 1. Extracellular Nef protein targets CD4(+) T-lymphocytes for apoptosis by interacting with CXCR4 surface receptors (PubMed:14990729). From Human immunodeficiency virus type 1 group M subtype B (isolate BRU/LAI) (HIV-1).
   8316..8573    +  LTR            5' LTR (truncated): truncated 5' long terminal repeat (LTR) from HIV-1
   8723..8745    -  protein_bind   lac operator (fragment): The lac repressor binds to the lac operator to inhibit transcription in E. coli. This inhibition can be relieved by adding lactose or isopropyl-β-D-thiogalactopyranoside (IPTG). lac repressor encoded by lacI
   8749..8779    -  promoter       lac promoter: promoter for the E. coli lac operon
   8794..8815    -  protein_bind   CAP binding site: CAP binding activates transcription in the presence of cAMP. E. coli catabolite activator protein
   8828..8920    -  CDS            lacI (fragment): lac repressor; lacI; The lac repressor binds to the lac operator to inhibit transcription in E. coli. This inhibition can be relieved by adding lactose or isopropyl-β-D-thiogalactopyranoside (IPTG).
   9103..9691    -  rep_origin     ori: high-copy-number ColE1/pMB1/pBR322/pUC origin of replication
   9862..10722   -  CDS            AmpR: β-lactamase; bla; confers resistance to ampicillin, carbenicillin, and related antibiotics
  10723..10827   -  promoter       AmpR promoter: bla
  10875..11009   +  polyA_signal   SV40 poly(A) signal: SV40 polyadenylation signal
  11176..328     +  CDS            nef (fragment) (across the origin): NEF_HV1BR - Experimental evidence at protein level: Swiss-Prot protein existence level 1. Extracellular Nef protein targets CD4(+) T-lymphocytes for apoptosis by interacting with CXCR4 surface receptors (PubMed:14990729). From Human immunodeficiency virus type 1 group M subtype B (isolate BRU/LAI) (HIV-1).
>Addgene plasmid #222638 | pLV-miRFP680-NES-p2A-dTomato-2xrGBD | addgene full sequence | sequence record 438783 | Addgene NGS Result
GGAAGGGCTAATTCACTCCCAAAGAAGACAAGATATCCTTGATCTGTGGATCTACCACACACAAGGCTAC
TTCCCTGATTAGCAGAACTACACACCAGGGCCAGGGGTCAGATATCCACTGACCTTTGGATGGTGCTACA
AGCTAGTACCAGTTGAGCCAGATAAGGTAGAAGAGGCCAATAAAGGAGAGAACACCAGCTTGTTACACCC
TGTGAGCCTGCATGGGATGGATGACCCGGAGAGAGAAGTGTTAGAGTGGAGGTTTGACAGCCGCCTAGCA
TTTCATCACGTGGCCCGAGAGCTGCATCCGGAGTACTTCAAGAACTGCTGATATCGAGCTTGCTACAAGG
GACTTTCCGCTGGGGACTTTCCAGGGAGGCGTGGCCTGGGCGGGACTGGGGAGTGGCGAGCCCTCAGATC
CTGCATATAAGCAGCTGCTTTTTGCCTGTACTGGGTCTCTCTGGTTAGACCAGATCTGAGCCTGGGAGCT
CTCTGGCTAACTAGGGAACCCACTGCTTAAGCCTCAATAAAGCTTGCCTTGAGTGCTTCAAGTAGTGTGT
GCCCGTCTGTTGTGTGACTCTGGTAACTAGAGATCCCTCAGACCCTTTTAGTCAGTGTGGAAAATCTCTA
GCAGTGGCGCCCGAACAGGGACTTGAAAGCGAAAGGGAAACCAGAGGAGCTCTCTCGACGCAGGACTCGG
CTTGCTGAAGCGCGCACGGCAAGAGGCGAGGGGCGGCGACTGGTGAGTACGCCAAAAATTTTGACTAGCG
GAGGCTAGAAGGAGAGAGATGGGTGCGAGAGCGTCAGTATTAAGCGGGGGAGAATTAGATCGCGATGGGA
AAAAATTCGGTTAAGGCCAGGGGGAAAGAAAAAATATAAATTAAAACATATAGTATGGGCAAGCAGGGAG
CTAGAACGATTCGCAGTTAATCCTGGCCTGTTAGAAACATCAGAAGGCTGTAGACAAATACTGGGACAGC
TACAACCATCCCTTCAGACAGGATCAGAAGAACTTAGATCATTATATAATACAGTAGCAACCCTCTATTG
TGTGCATCAAAGGATAGAGATAAAAGACACCAAGGAAGCTTTAGACAAGATAGAGGAAGAGCAAAACAAA
AGTAAGACCACCGCACAGCAAGCGGCCGGCCGCTGATCTTCAGACCTGGAGGAGGAGATATGAGGGACAA
TTGGAGAAGTGAATTATATAAATATAAAGTAGTAAAAATTGAACCATTAGGAGTAGCACCCACCAAGGCA
AAGAGAAGAGTGGTGCAGAGAGAAAAAAGAGCAGTGGGAATAGGAGCTTTGTTCCTTGGGTTCTTGGGAG
CAGCAGGAAGCACTATGGGCGCAGCGTCAATGACGCTGACGGTACAGGCCAGACAATTATTGTCTGGTAT
AGTGCAGCAGCAGAACAATTTGCTGAGGGCTATTGAGGCGCAACAGCATCTGTTGCAACTCACAGTCTGG
GGCATCAAGCAGCTCCAGGCAAGAATCCTGGCTGTGGAAAGATACCTAAAGGATCAACAGCTCCTGGGGA
TTTGGGGTTGCTCTGGAAAACTCATTTGCACCACTGCTGTGCCTTGGAATGCTAGTTGGAGTAATAAATC
TCTGGAACAGATTTGGAATCACACGACCTGGATGGAGTGGGACAGAGAAATTAACAATTACACAAGCTTA
ATACACTCCTTAATTGAAGAATCGCAAAACCAGCAAGAAAAGAATGAACAAGAATTATTGGAATTAGATA
AATGGGCAAGTTTGTGGAATTGGTTTAACATAACAAATTGGCTGTGGTATATAAAATTATTCATAATGAT
AGTAGGAGGCTTGGTAGGTTTAAGAATAGTTTTTGCTGTACTTTCTATAGTGAATAGAGTTAGGCAGGGA
TATTCACCATTATCGTTTCAGACCCACCTCCCAACCCCGAGGGGACCCGACAGGCCCGAAGGAATAGAAG
AAGAAGGTGGAGAGAGAGACAGAGACAGATCCATTCGATTAGTGAACGGATCTCGACGGTATCGCCTTTA
AAAGAAAAGGGGGGATTGGGGGGTACAGTGCAGGGGAAAGAATAGTAGACATAATAGCAACAGACATACA
AACTAAAGAATTACAAAAACAAATTACAAAAATTCAAAATTTTCGGGTTTATTACAGGGACAGCAGAGAT
CCAGTTTATCGATGAGGCCCTTTCGTCTTCACTCGAGGTGCCCGTCAGTGGGCAGAGCGCACATCGCCCA
CAGTCCCCGAGAAGTTGGGGGGAGGGGTCGGCAATTGAACCGGTGCCTAGAGAAGGTGGCGCGGGGTAAA
CTGGGAAAGTGATGTCGTGTACTGGCTCCGCCTTTTTCCCGAGGGTGGGGGAGAACCGTATATAAGTGCA
GTAGTCGCCGTGAACGTTCTTTTTCGCAACGGGTTTGCCGCCAGAACACAGGTAAGTGCCGTGTGTGGTT
CCCGCGGGCCTGGCCTCTTTACGGGTTATGGCCCTTGCGTGCCTTGAATTACTTCCACCTGGCTGCAGTA
CGTGATTCTTGATCCCGAGCTTCGGGTTGGAAGTGGGTGGGAGAGTTCGAGGCCTTGCGCTTAAGGAGCC
CCTTCGCCTCGTGCTTGAGTTGAGGCCTGGCCTGGGCGCTGGGGCCGCCGCGTGCGAATCTGGTGGCACC
TTCGCGCCTGTCTCGCTGCTTTCGATAAGTCTCTAGCCATTTAAAATTTTTGATGACCTGCTGCGACGCT
TTTTTTCTGGCAAGATAGTCTTGTAAATGCGGGCCAAGATCTGCACACTGGTATTTCGGTTTTTGGGGCC
GCGGGCGGCGACGGGGCCCGTGCGTCCCAGCGCACATGTTCGGCGAGGCGGGGCCTGCGAGCGCGGCCAC
CGAGAATCGGACGGGGGTAGTCTCAAGCTGGCCGGCCTGCTCTGGTGCCTGGCCTCGCGCCGCCGTGTAT
CGCCCCGCCCTGGGCGGCAAGGCTGGCCCGGTCGGCACCAGTTGCGTGAGCGGAAAGATGGCCGCTTCCC
GGCCCTGCTGCAGGGAGCTCAAAATGGAGGACGCGGCGCTCGGGAGAGCGGGCGGGTGAGTCACCCACAC
AAAGGAAAAGGGCCTTTCCGTCCTCAGCCGTCGCTTCATGTGACTCCACGGAGTACCGGGCGCCGTCCAG
GCACCTCGATTAGTTCTCGAGCTTTTGGAGTACGTCGTCTTTAGGTTGGGGGGAGGGGTTTTATGCGATG
GAGTTTCCCCACACTGAGTGGGTGGAGACTGAAGTTAGGCCAGCTTGGCACTTGATGTAATTCTCCTTGG
AATTTGCCCTTTTTGAGTTTGGATCTTGGTTCATTCTCAAGCCTCAGACAGTGGTTCAAAGTTTTTTTCT
TCCATTTCAGGTGTCGTGAGGATCCATGGCCGAAGGATCTGTGGCCAGACAGCCTGATCTGCTGACCTGC
GACGACGAGCCCATTCATATCCCTGGCGCCATTCAGCCTCACGGACTGCTGCTTGCTCTGGCCGCCGATA
TGACAATCGTGGCCGGCAGCGATAACCTGCCTGAGCTGACAGGACTGGCCATCGGAGCCCTGATTGGAAG
ATCTGCCGCCGACGTGTTCGACAGCGAGACACACAACAGACTGACAATCGCCCTGGCCGAACCTGGTGCT
GCTGTGGGAGCACCTATCACCGTGGGCTTCACCATGAGAAAGGACGCCGGCTTTATCGGCAGCTGGCACA
GACACGACCAGCTGATCTTTCTGGAACTGGAACCTCCTCAGAGAGATGTGGCCGAGCCTCAGGCCTTCTT
CAGAAGGACCAACAGCGCCATCAGACGGCTGCAGGCCGCTGAGACACTGGAATCTGCTTGTGCCGCCGCT
GCTCAAGAAGTGCGGAAGATCACCGGCTTCGACCGCGTGATGATCTACAGATTCGCCAGCGACTTCAGCG
GCGAAGTGATCGCCGAAGATAGATGCGCCGAGGTGGAAAGCAAGCTGGGCCTGCATTACCCTGCCAGCAC
AGTTCCTGCTCAGGCCAGAAGGCTGTACACCATCAATCCCGTGCGGATCATCCCCGACATCAACTACAGA
CCCGTGCCTGTGACACCCGATCTGAACCCTGTTACCGGCAGACCCATCGACCTGAGCTTCGCCATCCTGA
GAAGCGTGTCCCCATGCCACCTGGAATTCATGCGGAACATCGGCATGCACGGCACCATGAGCATCTCTAT
CCTGCGGGGCGAAAGACTGTGGGGCCTGATCGTGTGTCACCACAGAACCCCTTACTACGTGGACCTGGAT
GGCAGACAGGCCTGCAAAAGAGTGGCCGAGAGACTGGCCACACAGATCGGCGTGATGGAAGAGTCTGGAC
TGGCCCTGAAACTGGCCGGCCTGGATATTGGATCCGGAGCCACGAACTTCTCTCTGTTAAAGCAAGCAGG
AGACGTGGAAGAAAATCCCGGTCCTGCGGCCGCAGTGAGCAAGGGCGAGGAGGTCATCAAAGAGTTCATG
CGCTTCAAGGTGCGCATGGAGGGCTCCATGAACGGCCACGAGTTCGAGATCGAGGGCGAGGGCGAGGGCC
GCCCCTACGAGGGCACCCAGACCGCCAAGCTGAAGGTGACCAAGGGCGGCCCCCTGCCCTTCGCCTGGGA
CATCCTGTCCCCCCAGTTCATGTACGGCTCCAAGGCGTACGTGAAGCACCCCGCCGACATCCCCGATTAC
AAGAAGCTGTCCTTCCCCGAGGGCTTCAAGTGGGAGCGCGTGATGAACTTCGAGGACGGCGGTCTGGTGA
CCGTGACCCAGGACTCCTCCCTGCAGGACGGCACGCTGATCTACAAGGTGAAGATGCGCGGCACCAACTT
CCCCCCCGACGGCCCCGTAATGCAGAAGAAGACCATGGGCTGGGAGGCCTCCACCGAGCGCCTGTACCCC
CGCGACGGCGTGCTGAAGGGCGAGATCCACCAGGCCCTGAAGCTGAAGGACGGCGGCCACTACCTGGTGG
AGTTCAAGACCATCTACATGGCCAAGAAGCCCGTGCAACTGCCCGGCTACTACTACGTGGACACCAAGCT
GGACATCACCTCCCACAACGAGGACTACACCATCGTGGAACAGTACGAGCGCTCCGAGGGCCGCCACCAC
CTGTTCCTGTACGGCATGGACGAGCTGTACATCCCCCTCGAGTCCATCCTGGAGGACCTCAATATGCTCT
ACATCCGGCAGATGGCACTCAGCCTGGAGGACACAGAGCTGCAGAGGAAACTAGATCATGAGATCCGGAT
GAGGGATGGGGCCTGCAAGCTGCTGGCAGCCTGCTCCCAGCGAGAGCAGGCTCTGGAAGCCACCAAGAGC
CTGCTGGTGTGCAACAGCCGTATTCTCAGCTACATGGGTGAGCTGCAGCGGCGAAAGGAGGCCCAGGTGC
TGGAGAAGACAGGCAGGCGTCGAGTTATTCTCGAAGATCTCAATATGCTCTATATTCGCCAAATGGCCCT
CTCCCTCGAAGATACCGAACTGCAACGCAAACTCGATCATGAAATTCGCATGCGCGATGGCGCCTGTAAA
CTCCTCGCCGCCTGTTCCCAACGCGAACAAGCCCTCGAAGCCACCAAATCCCTCCTCGTCTGTAATTCCC
GCATTCTCTCCTATATGGGCGAACTCCAACGCCGCAAAGAAGCCCAAGTCCTCGAAAAAACCGGCTCTAG
ATAAGCGGCCGCTCTAGAGTCGACGGGCCGCGGTAACAATTGTTAACTAACTTAAGCTAGCAACGGTTTC
CCTCTAGCGGGATCAATTCCGCCCCCCCCCCCTAACGTTACTGGCCGAAGCCGCTTGGAATAAGGCCGGT
GTGCGTTTGTCTATATGTTATTTTCCACCATATTGCCGTCTTTTGGCAATGTGAGGGCCCGGAAACCTGG
CCCTGTCTTCTTGACGAGCATTCCTAGGGGTCTTTCCCCTCTCGCCAAAGGAATGCAAGGTCTGTTGAAT
GTCGTGAAGGAAGCAGTTCCTCTGGAAGCTTCTTGAAGACAAACAACGTCTGTAGCGACCCTTTGCAGGC
AGCGGAACCCCCCACCTGGCGACAGGTGCCTCTGCGGCCAAAAGCCACGTGTATAAGATACACCTGCAAA
GGCGGCACAACCCCAGTGCCACGTTGTGAGTTGGATAGTTGTGGAAAGAGTCAAATGGCTCTCCTCAAGC
GTATTCAACAAGGGGCTGAAGGATGCCCAGAAGGTACCCCATTGTATGGGATCTGATCTGGGGCCTCGGT
GCACATGCTTTACATGTGTTTAGTCGAGGTTAAAAAAACGTCTAGGCCCCCCGAACCACGGGGACGTGGT
TTTCCTTTGAAAAACACGATAATACCATGATTGAACAAGATGGATTGCACGCAGGTTCTCCGGCCGCTTG
GGTGGAGAGGCTATTCGGCTATGACTGGGCACAACAGACAATCGGCTGCTCTGATGCCGCCGTGTTCCGG
CTGTCAGCGCAGGGGCGCCCGGTTCTTTTTGTCAAGACCGACCTGTCCGGTGCCCTGAATGAACTGCAGG
ACGAGGCAGCGCGGCTATCGTGGCTGGCCACGACGGGCGTTCCTTGCGCAGCTGTGCTCGACGTTGTCAC
TGAAGCGGGAAGGGACTGGCTGCTATTGGGCGAAGTGCCGGGGCAGGATCTCCTGTCATCTCACCTTGCT
CCTGCCGAGAAAGTATCCATCATGGCTGATGCAATGCGGCGGCTGCATACGCTTGATCCGGCTACCTGCC
CATTCGACCACCAAGCGAAACATCGCATCGAGCGAGCACGTACTCGGATGGAAGCCGGTCTTGTCGATCA
GGATGATCTGGACGAAGAGCATCAGGGGCTCGCGCCAGCCGAACTGTTCGCCAGGCTCAAGGCGCGCATG
CCCGACGGCGAGGATCTCGTCGTGACCCATGGCGATGCCTGCTTGCCGAATATCATGGTGGAAAATGGCC
GCTTTTCTGGATTCATCGACTGTGGCCGGCTGGGTGTGGCGGACCGCTATCAGGACATAGCGTTGGCTAC
CCGTGATATTGCTGAAGAGCTTGGCGGCGAATGGGCTGACCGCTTCCTCGTGCTTTACGGTATCGCCGCT
CCCGATTCGCAGCGCATCGCCTTCTATCGCCTTCTTGACGAGTTCTTCTGACCCGGGCGGGGCGCGTCTG
GAACAATCAACCTCTGGATTACAAAATTTGTGAAAGATTGACTGGTATTCTTAACTATGTTGCTCCTTTT
ACGCTATGTGGATACGCTGCTTTAATGCCTTTGTATCATGCTATTGCTTCCCGTATGGCTTTCATTTTCT
CCTCCTTGTATAAATCCTGGTTGCTGTCTCTTTATGAGGAGTTGTGGCCCGTTGTCAGGCAACGTGGCGT
GGTGTGCACTGTGTTTGCTGACGCAACCCCCACTGGTTGGGGCATTGCCACCACCTGTCAGCTCCTTTCC
GGGACTTTCGCTTTCCCCCTCCCTATTGCCACGGCGGAACTCATCGCCGCCTGCCTTGCCCGCTGCTGGA
CAGGGGCTCGGCTGTTGGGCACTGACAATTCCGTGGTGTTGTCGGGGAAGCTGACGTCCTTTCCATGGCT
GCTCGCCTGTGTTGCCACCTGGATTCTGCGCGGGACGTCCTTCTGCTACGTCCCTTCGGCCCTCAATCCA
GCGGACCTTCCTTCCCGCGGCCTGCTGCCGGCTCTGCGGCCTCTTCCGCGTCTTCGCCTTCGCCCTCAGA
CGAGTCGGATCTCCCTTTGGGCCGCCTCCCCGCCTGGAATTAATTCTGCAGTCGAGACCTAGAAAAACAT
GGAGCAATCACAAGTAGCAATACAGCAGCTACCAATGCTGATTGTGCCTGGCTAGAAGCACAAGAGGAGG
AGGAGGTGGGTTTTCCAGTCACACCTCAGGTACCTTTAAGACCAATGACTTACAAGGCAGCTGTAGATCT
TAGCCACTTTTTAAAAGAAAAGAGGGGACTGGAAGGGCTAATTCACTCCCAACGAAGACAAGATATCCTT
GATCTGTGGATCTACCACACACAAGGCTACTTCCCTGATTAGCAGAACTACACACCAGGGCCAGGGGTCA
GATATCCACTGACCTTTGGATGGTGCTACAAGCTAGTACCAGTTGAGCCAGATAAGGTAGAAGAGGCCAA
TAAAGGAGAGAACACCAGCTTGTTACACCCTGTGAGCCTGCATGGGATGGATGACCCGGAGAGAGAAGTG
TTAGAGTGGAGGTTTGACAGCCGCCTAGCATTTCATCACGTGGCCCGAGAGCTGCATCCGGAGTACTTCA
AGAACTGCTGATATCGAGCTTGCTACAAGGGACTTTCCGCTGGGGACTTTCCAGGGAGGCGTGGCCTGGG
CGGGACTGGGGAGTGGCGAGCCCTCAGATCCTGCATATAAGCAGCTGCTTTTTGCCTGTACTGGGTCTCT
CTGGTTAGACCAGATCTGAGCCTGGGAGCTCTCTGGCTAACTAGGGAACCCACTGCTTAAGCCTCAATAA
AGCTTGCCTTGAGTGCTTCAAGTAGTGTGTGCCCGTCTGTTGTGTGACTCTGGTAACTAGAGATCCCTCA
GACCCTTTTAGTCAGTGTGGAAAATCTCTAGCAGTAGTAGTTCATGTCATCTTATTATTCAGTATTTATA
ACTTGCAAAGAAATGAATATCAGAGAGTGAGAGGCCTTGACATTGCTAGCGTTTACCGTCGACCTCTAGC
TAGAGCTTGGCGTAATCATGGTCATAGCTGTTTCCTGTGTGAAATTGTTATCCGCTCACAATTCCACACA
ACATACGAGCCGGAAGCATAAAGTGTAAAGCCTGGGGTGCCTAATGAGTGAGCTAACTCACATTAATTGC
GTTGCGCTCACTGCCCGCTTTCCAGTCGGGAAACCTGTCGTGCCAGCTGCATTAATGAATCGGCCAACGC
GCGGGGAGAGGCGGTTTGCGTATTGGGCGCTCTTCCGCTTCCTCGCTCACTGACTCGCTGCGCTCGGTCG
TTCGGCTGCGGCGAGCGGTATCAGCTCACTCAAAGGCGGTAATACGGTTATCCACAGAATCAGGGGATAA
CGCAGGAAAGAACATGTGAGCAAAAGGCCAGCAAAAGGCCAGGAACCGTAAAAAGGCCGCGTTGCTGGCG
TTTTTCCATAGGCTCCGCCCCCCTGACGAGCATCACAAAAATCGACGCTCAAGTCAGAGGTGGCGAAACC
CGACAGGACTATAAAGATACCAGGCGTTTCCCCCTGGAAGCTCCCTCGTGCGCTCTCCTGTTCCGACCCT
GCCGCTTACCGGATACCTGTCCGCCTTTCTCCCTTCGGGAAGCGTGGCGCTTTCTCATAGCTCACGCTGT
AGGTATCTCAGTTCGGTGTAGGTCGTTCGCTCCAAGCTGGGCTGTGTGCACGAACCCCCCGTTCAGCCCG
ACCGCTGCGCCTTATCCGGTAACTATCGTCTTGAGTCCAACCCGGTAAGACACGACTTATCGCCACTGGC
AGCAGCCACTGGTAACAGGATTAGCAGAGCGAGGTATGTAGGCGGTGCTACAGAGTTCTTGAAGTGGTGG
CCTAACTACGGCTACACTAGAAGAACAGTATTTGGTATCTGCGCTCTGCTGAAGCCAGTTACCTTCGGAA
AAAGAGTTGGTAGCTCTTGATCCGGCAAACAAACCACCGCTGGTAGCGGTGGTTTTTTTGTTTGCAAGCA
GCAGATTACGCGCAGAAAAAAAGGATCTCAAGAAGATCCTTTGATCTTTTCTACGGGGTCTGACGCTCAG
TGGAACGAAAACTCACGTTAAGGGATTTTGGTCATGAGATTATCAAAAAGGATCTTCACCTAGATCCTTT
TAAATTAAAAATGAAGTTTTAAATCAATCTAAAGTATATATGAGTAAACTTGGTCTGACAGTTACCAATG
CTTAATCAGTGAGGCACCTATCTCAGCGATCTGTCTATTTCGTTCATCCATAGTTGCCTGACTCCCCGTC
GTGTAGATAACTACGATACGGGAGGGCTTACCATCTGGCCCCAGTGCTGCAATGATACCGCGAGACCCAC
GCTCACCGGCTCCAGATTTATCAGCAATAAACCAGCCAGCCGGAAGGGCCGAGCGCAGAAGTGGTCCTGC
AACTTTATCCGCCTCCATCCAGTCTATTAATTGTTGCCGGGAAGCTAGAGTAAGTAGTTCGCCAGTTAAT
AGTTTGCGCAACGTTGTTGCCATTGCTACAGGCATCGTGGTGTCACGCTCGTCGTTTGGTATGGCTTCAT
TCAGCTCCGGTTCCCAACGATCAAGGCGAGTTACATGATCCCCCATGTTGTGCAAAAAAGCGGTTAGCTC
CTTCGGTCCTCCGATCGTTGTCAGAAGTAAGTTGGCCGCAGTGTTATCACTCATGGTTATGGCAGCACTG
CATAATTCTCTTACTGTCATGCCATCCGTAAGATGCTTTTCTGTGACTGGTGAGTACTCAACCAAGTCAT
TCTGAGAATAGTGTATGCGGCGACCGAGTTGCTCTTGCCCGGCGTCAATACGGGATAATACCGCGCCACA
TAGCAGAACTTTAAAAGTGCTCATCATTGGAAAACGTTCTTCGGGGCGAAAACTCTCAAGGATCTTACCG
CTGTTGAGATCCAGTTCGATGTAACCCACTCGTGCACCCAACTGATCTTCAGCATCTTTTACTTTCACCA
GCGTTTCTGGGTGAGCAAAAACAGGAAGGCAAAATGCCGCAAAAAAGGGAATAAGGGCGACACGGAAATG
TTGAATACTCATACTCTTCCTTTTTCAATATTATTGAAGCATTTATCAGGGTTATTGTCTCATGAGCGGA
TACATATTTGAATGTATTTAGAAAAATAAACAAATAGGGGTTCCGCGCACATTTCCCCGAAAAGTGCCAC
CTGACGTCGACGGATCGGGAGATCAACTTGTTTATTGCAGCTTATAATGGTTACAAATAAAGCAATAGCA
TCACAAATTTCACAAATAAAGCATTTTTTTCACTGCATTCTAGTTGTGGTTTGTCCAAACTCATCAATGT
ATCTTATCATGTCTGGATCAACTGGATAACTCAAGCTAACCAAAATCATCCCAAACTTCCCACCCCATAC
CCTATTACCACTGCCAATTACCTGTGGTTTCATTTACTCTAAACCTGTGATTCCTCTGAATTATTTTCAT
TTTAAAGAAATTGTATTTGTTAAATATGTACTACAAACTTAGTAGTT
